Addgene plasmid #219509: pAGM45244
Purpose: Transient expression of Antirrhinum majus Rosea1
Depositing lab: Sylvestre Marillonnet. Depositing organization: Leibniz Institute of Plant Biochemistry (IPB). Publication: A transient expression tool box for anthocyanin biosynthesis in Nicotiana benthamiana. Grutzner R, Konig K, Horn C, Engler C, Laub A, Vogt T, Marillonnet S. Plant Biotechnol J. 2023 Dec 20. doi: 10.1111/pbi.14261. PubMed 38124296.
Backbone
  Vector backbone: pICH75055
  Vector type: Plant Expression
Growth in bacteria
  Bacterial resistance: Ampicillin, 100 μg/mL
  Growth temperature: 37°C
  Growth strain: DH5alpha
  Copy number: High Copy
Gene/Insert
  Gene/Insert name: Rosea1
  Species: Antirrhinum majus
  Cloning method: Restriction Enzyme; 5′ cloning site Unknown (unknown if destroyed); 3′ cloning site Unknown (unknown if destroyed)
Terms and licenses: Academic/Nonprofit Terms; Industry Terms
How to cite: pAGM45244 was a gift from Sylvestre Marillonnet (Addgene plasmid # 219509 ; http://n2t.net/addgene:219509 ; RRID:Addgene_219509)
