[The description below was written by a language model from this plasmid's Addgene catalogue record and pLannotate feature annotations shown in this document.]
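Description:
pAGM45244 is a plant expression plasmid built on the pICH75055 backbone and organised as a T-DNA binary vector for transient expression of the Antirrhinum majus transcription factor Rosea1. The backbone carries a high-copy ColE1/pUC-type origin and an ampicillin resistance gene (β-lactamase with its own promoter) for propagation and selection in E. coli. It also has the incP oriV origin and the trfA replication initiator gene, a broad-host-range pair that normally allows maintenance in Agrobacterium. Nopaline-type left and right border repeats delimit the region transferred into plant cells. A short TetR fragment is annotated in the backbone and appears to be a remnant.

Reading from the left border, the T-DNA holds a CaMV 35S promoter preceded by upstream cauliflower mosaic virus sequence, which the annotation software picked up as a fragment of a viral coding region. This is followed by the TMV Ω translational enhancer, a MYB coding sequence and the NOS terminator. The automated annotation labels the coding sequence by homology to Arabidopsis MYB114, an anthocyanin-related MYB activator that works with bHLH partners; this position corresponds to the catalogued Rosea1 insert. A second cassette, with another TMV Ω leader and the bar gene (phosphinothricin acetyltransferase, conferring glufosinate/bialaphos tolerance), lies before the right border. Its promoter and terminator are not annotated in the feature table.

The construct belongs to a toolbox for reconstituting anthocyanin biosynthesis in Nicotiana benthamiana. Strong constitutive Rosea1 expression there presumably serves to activate pigment pathway genes, though the record does not describe specific co-expression partners.
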