Features (pLannotate 1.2.2; 16 found; start..end, strand, type, name):
    245..298     +  misc_feature   TMV Ω: translational enhancer from the tobacco mosaic virus 5'-leader sequence (Gallie et al., 1988)
    307..855     +  CDS            bar: PAT_STRHY - Experimental evidence at protein level: Swiss-Prot protein existence level 1. Inactivates phosphinothricin (PPT) by transfer of an acetyl group from acetyl CoA. Can also acetylate demethylphosphinothricin but not PTT or glutamate. This enzyme is an effector of phosphinothricin tripeptide (PTT or bialaphos) resistance. From Streptomyces hygroscopicus. Introduced by genetic manipulation and expressed in glufosinate-tolerant maize by Dekalb Genetics.
   1237..1261    +  misc_feature   RB T-DNA repeat: right border repeat from nopaline C58 T-DNA
   1373..1393    -  CDS            TetR (fragment): tetracycline resistance regulatory protein; tetR
   1420..2565    -  CDS            trfA: TRFA_ECOLX - Experimental evidence at protein level: Swiss-Prot protein existence level 1. Also involved in plasmid copy number control, promoting intermolecular coupling of protein bound iterons at oriV, which inhibits replication initiation. From Escherichia coli.
   2901..3489    -  rep_origin     ori: high-copy-number ColE1/pMB1/pBR322/pUC origin of replication
   3660..4520    -  CDS            AmpR: β-lactamase; bla; confers resistance to ampicillin, carbenicillin, and related antibiotics
   4521..4625    -  promoter       AmpR promoter: bla
   4712..5343    -  rep_origin     oriV: incP origin of replication
   5435..5459    +  misc_feature   LB T-DNA repeat: left border repeat from nopaline C58 T-DNA
   5567..6373    +  CDS            IBMP_CAMVB (fragment): Experimental evidence at protein level: Swiss-Prot protein existence level 1. Enhances the ribosomal termination-reinitiation event leading to the translation of major open reading frames on the polycistronic viral RNAs. From Cauliflower mosaic virus (strain Bari 1) (CaMV).
   6557..6902    +  promoter       CaMV 35S promoter: strong constitutive promoter from cauliflower mosaic virus
   6854..6900    +  promoter       minimal CaMV 35S promoter: minimal 35S promoter from cauliflower mosaic virus
   6931..6984    +  misc_feature   TMV Ω: translational enhancer from the tobacco mosaic virus 5'-leader sequence (Gallie et al., 1988)
   6993..7403    +  CDS            MYB114: MY114_ARATH - Experimental evidence at protein level: Swiss-Prot protein existence level 1. Transcription activator, when associated with BHLH002/EGL3/MYC146, BHLH012/MYC1, or BHLH042/TT8. From Arabidopsis thaliana (Mouse-ear cress).
   7679..7931    +  terminator     NOS terminator: nopaline synthase terminator and poly(A) signal
>Addgene plasmid #219509 | pAGM45244 | addgene full sequence | sequence record 433785 | Addgene NGS Result
CGCTACTATTGTCTTCCACTGGGTGTCAAAGGAGTGTCAGTTAATTAAAGAGTGTCGGGGCCGACACTCT
TAATGGAAGTAAAAGTGTGGGTTTTGCTGCACCGACACTCTTAATTTAAGAGTGTCGGGGTCCCGATGAA
ACCGACGCTTTTAATTTAAGAGTGTGGGTTTTTCCACACCGACACTCTTATGAATGTTACCCTAAATTCC
CCAATCCTATACTGTATAAGAGCTCATTTTTACAACAATTACCAACAACAACAAACAACAAACAACATTA
CAATTACATTTACAATTATCGATACAATGTCTCCTGAAAGAAGGCCTGCTGATATTAGAAGGGCTACTGA
GGCTGATATGCCTGCTGTGTGCACTATTGTGAATCATTACATTGAGACTTCTACTGTGAATTTCAGGACT
GAGCCTCAAGAACCACAAGAGTGGACTGATGATCTTGTGAGGCTTAGAGAGAGGTATCCTTGGCTTGTTG
CTGAAGTGGATGGTGAAGTGGCTGGTATTGCTTATGCTGGTCCTTGGAAGGCTAGGAATGCTTACGATTG
GACTGCTGAGTCTACTGTTTACGTGTCTCCTAGGCATCAAAGAACTGGTCTTGGATCTACTCTTTACACT
CATCTTTTGAAGTCTTTGGAGGCTCAGGGTTTCAAGTCTGTGGTTGCTGTGATTGGACTTCCTAATGATC
CTTCTGTGAGGATGCATGAGGCTCTTGGTTATGCTCCTAGGGGAATGCTTAGAGCTGCTGGTTTCAAACA
TGGAAATTGGCATGATGTGGGATTCTGGCAGCTTGATTTCTCTCTTCCTGTTCCTCCTAGACCTGTTCTT
CCTGTGACTGAGATTTGAGCTTACTCCACCTAAATACTATGCCGGTTCAAATAAGAAAGTAATGATTATG
TACCCAAATAATACATTTATAAGATGTATGTGTGTGATGGACATGTTTCTGTATCGTACCAAAACTAAAT
AGGTGGCTTTTATCCCAAAAAAGTGCTTTCGTTTGATGACCTTATGATTTCTAAAGAGTGTTGTTGTTGC
TGCTTATGTTTAATAAAAGTGATGTATATTATCAGTTGATTTCCCCACGTGGAAGGGGTGATTATATTGC
ACAAAATTAAGTTAAAAGTAACATTGTGGTGTAATAAAAACCCTAGTGAATTTATAACCTATAAGTAAGT
GGTGCAGTAGTGAATTTATCACGAAGTGGTTTAAACTATCAGTGTTTGACAGGATATATTGGCGGGTAAA
CCTAAGAGAAAAGAGCGTTTATTAGAATAATCGGATATTTAAAAGGGCGTGAAAAGGTTTATCCGTTCGT
CCATTTGTATGTGCATGCCAACCACAGGGTTCCCCAGATCAGGCGCTGGCTGCTGAACCCCCAGCCGGAA
CTGACCCCACAAGGCCCTAGCGTTTGCAATGCACCAGGTCATCATTGACCCAGGCGTGTTCCACCAGGCC
GCTGCCTCGCAACTCTTCGCAGGCTTCGCCGACCTGCTCGCGCCACTTCTTCACGCGGGTGGAATCCGAT
CCGCACATGAGGCGGAAGGTTTCCAGCTTGAGCGGGTACGGCTCCCGGTGCGAGCTGAAATAGTCGAACA
TCCGTCGGGCCGTCGGCGACAGCTTGCGGTACTTCTCCCATATGAATTTCGTGTAGTGGTCGCCAGCAAA
CAGCACGACGATTTCCTCGTCGATCAGGACCTGGCAACGGGACGTTTTCTTGCCACGGTCCAGGACGCGG
AAGCGGTGCAGCAGCGACACCGATTCCAGGTGCCCAACGCGGTCGGACGTGAAGCCCATCGCCGTCGCCT
GTAGGCGCGACAGGCATTCCTCGGCCTTCGTGTAATACCGGCCATTGATCGACCAGCCCAGGTCCTGGCA
AAGCTCGTAGAACGTGAAGGTGATCGGCTCGCCGATAGGGGTGCGCTTCGCGTACTCCAACACCTGCTGC
CACACCAGTTCGTCATCGTCGGCCCGCAGCTCGACGCCGGTGTAGGTGATCTTCACGTCCTTGTTGACGT
GGAAAATGACCTTGTTTTGCAGCGCCTCGCGCGGGATTTTCTTGTTGCGCGTGGTGAACAGGGCAGAGCG
GGCCGTGTCGTTTGGCATCGCTCGCATCGTGTCCGGCCACGGCGCAATATCGAACAAGGAAAGCTGCATT
TCCTTGATCTGCTGCTTCGTGTGTTTCAGCAACGCGGCCTGCTTGGCCTCGCTGACCTGTTTTGCCAGGT
CCTCGCCGGCGGTTTTTCGCTTCTTGGTCGTCATAGTTCCTCGCGTGTCGATGGTCATCGACTTCGCCAA
ACCTGCCGCCTCCTGTTCAAGACGACGCGAACGCTCCACGGCGGCCGATGGCGCGGGCAGGGCAGGGGGA
GCCAGTTGCACGCTGTCGCGCTCGATCTTGGCCGTAGCTTGCTGGACCATCGAGCCGACGGACTGGAAGG
TTTCGCGGGGCGCACGCATGACGGTGCGGCTTGCGATGGTTTCGGCATCCTCGGCGGAAAACCCCGCGTC
GATCAGTTCTTGCCTGTATGCCTTCCGGTCAAACGTCCGATTCATTCACCCTCCTTGCGGGATTGCCCCG
ACTCACGCCGGGGCAATGTGCCCTTATTCCTGATTTGACCCGCCTGGTGCCTTGGTGTCCAGATAATCCA
CCTTATCGGCAATGAAGTCGGTCCCGTAGACCGTCTGGCCGTCCTTCTCGTACTTGGTATTCCGAATCTT
GCCCTGCACGAATACCAGCGACCCCTTGCCCAAATACTTGCCGTGGGCCTCGGCCTGAGAGCCAAAACAC
TTGATGCGGAAGAAGTCGGTGCGCTCCTGCTTGTCGCCGGCATCGTTGCGCCACATCTAGGATCTGCCAG
GAACCGTAAAAAGGCCGCGTTGCTGGCGTTTTTCCATAGGCTCCGCCCCCCTGACGAGCATCACAAAAAT
CGACGCTCAAGTCAGAGGTGGCGAAACCCGACAGGACTATAAAGATACCAGGCGTTTCCCCCTGGAAGCT
CCCTCGTGCGCTCTCCTGTTCCGACCCTGCCGCTTACCGGATACCTGTCCGCCTTTCTCCCTTCGGGAAG
CGTGGCGCTTTCTCATAGCTCACGCTGTAGGTATCTCAGTTCGGTGTAGGTCGTTCGCTCCAAGCTGGGC
TGTGTGCACGAACCCCCCGTTCAGCCCGACCGCTGCGCCTTATCCGGTAACTATCGTCTTGAGTCCAACC
CGGTAAGACACGACTTATCGCCACTGGCAGCAGCCACTGGTAACAGGATTAGCAGAGCGAGGTATGTAGG
CGGTGCTACAGAGTTCTTGAAGTGGTGGCCTAACTACGGCTACACTAGAAGAACAGTATTTGGTATCTGC
GCTCTGCTGAAGCCAGTTACCTTCGGAAAAAGAGTTGGTAGCTCTTGATCCGGCAAACAAACCACCGCTG
GTAGCGGTGGTTTTTTTGTTTGCAAGCAGCAGATTACGCGCAGAAAAAAAGGATCTCAAGAAGATCCTTT
GATCTTTTCTACGGGGTCTGACGCTCAGTGGAACGAAAACTCACGTTAAGGGATTTTGGTCATGAGATTA
TCAAAAAGGATCTTCACCTAGATCCTTTTAAATTAAAAATGAAGTTTTAAATCAATCTAAAGTATATATG
AGTAAACTTGGTCTGACAGTTACCAATGCTTAATCAGTGAGGCACCTATCTCAGCGATCTGTCTATTTCG
TTCATCCATAGTTGCCTGACTCCCCGTCGTGTAGATAACTACGATACGGGAGGGCTTACCATCTGGCCCC
AGTGCTGCAATGATACCGCGAGAACCACGCTCACCGGCTCCAGATTTATCAGCAATAAACCAGCCAGCCG
GAAGGGCCGAGCGCAGAAGTGGTCCTGCAACTTTATCCGCCTCCATCCAGTCTATTAATTGTTGCCGGGA
AGCTAGAGTAAGTAGTTCGCCAGTTAATAGTTTGCGCAACGTTGTTGCCATTGCTACAGGCATCGTGGTG
TCACGCTCGTCGTTTGGTATGGCTTCATTCAGCTCCGGTTCCCAACGATCAAGGCGAGTTACATGATCCC
CCATGTTGTGCAAAAAAGCGGTTAGCTCCTTCGGTCCTCCGATCGTTGTCAGAAGTAAGTTGGCCGCAGT
GTTATCACTCATGGTTATGGCAGCACTGCATAATTCTCTTACTGTCATGCCATCCGTAAGATGCTTTTCT
GTGACTGGTGAGTACTCAACCAAGTCATTCTGAGAATAGTGTATGCGGCGACCGAGTTGCTCTTGCCCGG
CGTCAATACGGGATAATACCGCGCCACATAGCAGAACTTTAAAAGTGCTCATCATTGGAAAACGTTCTTC
GGGGCGAAAACTCTCAAGGATCTTACCGCTGTTGAGATCCAGTTCGATGTAACCCACTCGTGCACCCAAC
TGATCTTCAGCATCTTTTACTTTCACCAGCGTTTCTGGGTGAGCAAAAACAGGAAGGCAAAATGCCGCAA
AAAAGGGAATAAGGGCGACACGGAAATGTTGAATACTCATACTCTTCCTTTTTCAATATTATTGAAGCAT
TTATCAAGGTTATTGTCTCATGAGCGGATACATATTTGAATGTATTTAGAAAAATAAACAAATAGGGGTT
CCGCGCACGAATTGGCCAGCGCTGCCATTTTTGGGGTGAGGCCGTTCGCGGCCGAGGGGCGCAGCCCCTG
GGGGGATGGGAGGCCCGCGTTAGCGGGCCGGGAGGGTTCGAGAAGGGGGGGCACCCCCCTTCGGCGTGCG
CGGTCACGCGCACAGGGCGCAGCCCTGGTTAAAAACAAGGTTTATAAATATTGGTTTAAAAGCAGGTTAA
AAGACAGGTTAGCGGTGGCCGAAAAACGGGCGGAAACCCTTGCAAATGCTGGATTTTCTGCCTGTGGACA
GCCCCTCAAATGTCAATAGGTGCGCCCCTCATCTGTCAGCACTCTGCCCCTCAAGTGTCAAGGATCGCGC
CCCTCATCTGTCAGTAGTCGCGCCCCTCAAGTGTCAATACCGCAGGGCACTTATCCCCAGGCTTGTCCAC
ATCATCTGTGGGAAACTCGCGTAAAATCAGGCGTTTTCGCCGATTTGCGAGGCTGGCCAGCTCCACGTCG
CCGGCCGAAATCGAGCCTGCCCCTCATCTGTCAACGCCGCGCCGGGTGAGTCGGCCCCTCAAGTGTCAAC
GTCCGCCCCTCATCTGTCAGTGAGGGCCAAGTTTTCCGCGAGGTATCCACAACGCCGGCGGCCGCGGTGT
CTCGCACACGGCTTCGACGGCGTTTCTGGCGCGTTTGCAGGGCCATAGACGGCCGCCAGCCCAGCGGCGA
GGGCAACCAGCCCGGTGAGCGTCGCAAAGGAGATCCTGATCTGACTGATGGGCTGCCTGTATCGAGTGGT
GATTTTGTGCCGAGCTGCCGGTCGGGGAGCTGTTGGCTGGCTGGTGGCAGGATATATTGTGGTGTAAACA
AATTGACGCTTAGACAACTTAATAACACATTGCGGACGTTTTTAATGTACTGGGGTGGATGCAGTGGGCC
CCACTCTGTGAAGACAAGCAAGAATTCAAGCTTGGAGGAATTCCAATCCCACAAAAATCTGAGCTTAACA
GCACAGTTGCTCCTCTCAGAGCAGAATCGGGTATTCAACACCCTCATATCAACTACTACGTTGTGTATAA
CGGTCCACATGCCGGTATATACGATGACTGGGGTTGTACAAAGGCGGCAACAAACGGCGTTCCCGGAGTT
GCACACAAGAAATTTGCCACTATTACAGAGGCAAGAGCAGCAGCTGACGCGTACACAACAAGTCAGCAAA
CAGACAGGTTGAACTTCATCCCCAAAGGAGAAGCTCAACTCAAGCCCAAGAGCTTTGCTAAGGCCCTAAC
AAGCCCACCAAAGCAAAAAGCCCACTGGCTCACGCTAGGAACCAAAAGGCCCAGCAGTGATCCAGCCCCA
AAAGAGATCTCCTTTGCCCCGGAGATTACAATGGACGATTTCCTCTATCTTTACGATCTAGGAAGGAAGT
TCGAAGGTGAAGGTGACGACACTATGTTCACCACTGATAATGAGAAGGTTAGCCTCTTCAATTTCAGAAA
GAATGCTGACCCACAGATGGTTAGAGAGGCCTACGCAGCAAGTCTCATCAAGACGATCTACCCGAGTAAC
AATCTCCAGGAGATCAAATACCTTCCCAAGAAGGTTAAAGATGCAGTCAAAAGATTCAGGACTAATTGCA
TCAAGAACACAGAGAAAGACATATTTCTCAAGATCAGAAGTACTATTCCAGTATGGACGATTCAAGGCTT
GCTTCATAAACCAAGGCAAGTAATAGAGATTGGAGTCTCTAAAAAGGTAGTTCCTACTGAATCTAAGGCC
ATGCATGGAGTCTAAGATTCAAATCGAGGATCTAACAGAACTCGCCGTCAAGACTGGCGAACAGTTCATA
CAGAGTCTTTTACGACTCAATGACAAGAAGAAAATCTTCGTCAACATGGTGGAGCACGACACTCTGGTCT
ACTCCAAAAATGTCAAAGATACAGTCTCAGAAGATCAAAGGGCTATTGAGACTTTTCAACAAAGGATAAT
TTCGGGAAACCTCCTCGGATTCCATTGCCCAGCTATCTGTCACTTCATCGAAAGGACAGTAGAAAAGGAA
GGTGGCTCCTACAAATGCCATCATTGCGATAAAGGAAAGGCTATCATTCAAGATCTCTCTGCCGACAGTG
GTCCCAAAGATGGACCCCCACCCACGAGGAGCATCGTGGAAAAAGAAGAGGTTCCAACCACGTCTACAAA
GCAAGTGGATTGATGTGACATCTCCACTGACGTAAGGGATGACGCACAATCCCACTATCCTTCGCAAGAC
CCTTCCTCTATATAAGGAAGTTCATTTCATTTGGAGAGGACACGCTCGAGTATAAGAGCTCATTTTTACA
ACAATTACCAACAACAACAAACAACAAACAACATTACAATTACATTTACAATTATCGATACAATGGAAAA
GAATTGTCGTGGAGTGAGAAAAGGTACTTGGACCAAAGAAGAGGACACTCTCTTGAGGCAATGTATAGAA
GAGTATGGTGAAGGGAAATGGCATCAAGTTCCACACAGAGCAGGGTTGAACCGGTGTAGGAAGAGTTGCA
GGCTGAGGTGGTTGAATTATCTGAGGCCAAATATCAAAAGAGGTCGGTTTTCGAGAGATGAAGTGGACCT
AATTGTGAGGCTTCATAAGCTGTTGGGTAACAAATGGTCGCTGATTGCTGGTAGAATTCCTGGAAGGACA
GCTAATGACGTGAAGAACTTTTGGAATACTCATGTGGGGAAGAATTTAGGCGAGGATGGAGAACGATGCC
GGAAAAATGTTATGAACACAAAAACCATTAAGCTGACTAATATCGTAAGACCCCGAGCTCGGACCTTCAC
CGGATTGCACGTTACTTGGCCGAGAGAAGTCGGAAAAACCGATGAATTTTCAAATGTCCGGTTAACAACT
GATGAGATTCCAGATTGTGAGAAGCAAACGCAATTTTACAATGATGTTGCGTCGCCACAAGATGAAGTTG
AGGACTGCATTCAGTGGTGGAGTAAGTTGCTAGAAACAACGGAGGATGGGGAATTAGGAAACCTATTCGA
GGAGGCCCAACAAATTGGAAATTGAGCTTGATCCTCTAGAGTCAAGCAGATCGTTCAAACATTTGGCAAT
AAAGTTTCTTAAGATTGAATCCTGTTGCCGGTCTTGCGATGATTATCATATAATTTCTGTTGAATTACGT
TAAGCATGTAATAATTAACATGTAATGCATGACGTTATTTATGAGATGGGTTTTTATGATTAGAGTCCCG
CAATTATACATTTAATACGCGATAGAAAACAAAATATAGCGCGCAAACTAGGATAAATTATCGCGCGCGG
TGTCATCTATGTTACTAGATCGA
